Addgene plasmid #217844: MZB208
Purpose: Bacterial expression of 10xHis-SUMO (Smt3) fusion to AP3M1 amphipathic helix (135-151) fused to mGreenLantern
Depositing lab: Richard Baker. Depositing organization: University of North Carolina at Chapel Hill. Publication: A structure-based mechanism for initiation of AP-3 coated vesicle formation. Begley M, Aragon M, Baker RW. Proc Natl Acad Sci U S A. 2024 Dec 24;121(52):e2411974121. doi: 10.1073/pnas.2411974121. Epub 2024 Dec 20. PubMed 39705307.
Backbone
  Vector backbone: pET-29b(+)
  Backbone manufacturer: Novagen
  Vector type: Bacterial Expression
Growth in bacteria
  Bacterial resistance: Kanamycin, 50 μg/mL
  Growth temperature: 37°C
  Growth strain: DH5alpha
  Copy number: Low Copy
Gene/Insert
  Gene/Insert name: mGreenLantern
  Species: Synthetic
  Tag / fusion protein: 10x His (N terminal on insert); SUMO (SMT3) (N terminal on insert); AP3M1 (135-151) (N terminal on insert)
  Cloning method: Gibson Cloning
  Sequencing primers: 5′ T7 Promoter; 3′ T7 Terminator
Resource information
  A portion of this plasmid was derived from a plasmid made by: Twist Bioscience
Terms and licenses: Academic/Nonprofit Terms; Industry Terms: Not Available to Industry
How to cite: MZB208 was a gift from Richard Baker (Addgene plasmid # 217844 ; http://n2t.net/addgene:217844 ; RRID:Addgene_217844)
