[The description below was written by a language model from this plasmid's Addgene catalogue record and pLannotate feature annotations shown in this document.]
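Description:
MZB208 is a bacterial expression plasmid built on the Novagen pET-29b(+) backbone for producing a tagged fluorescent fusion protein in E. coli. It replicates from a ColE1/pBR322-type origin accompanied by the rop gene and the bom region, consistent with its low-copy listing, and is selected with kanamycin through an aminoglycoside phosphotransferase (KanR) gene. An f1 origin is also present, and short tetracycline-resistance gene fragments appear to be nonfunctional backbone remnants.

Expression is driven by a T7 promoter followed by a lac operator and the T7 gene 10 ribosome binding site. The plasmid-borne lacI gene supplies repressor, so transcription is held off until IPTG induction in a host that provides T7 RNA polymerase. According to the catalogue entry, the open reading frame encodes an N-terminal 10xHis tag, yeast SUMO (Smt3), residues 135–151 of AP3M1 (an amphipathic helix from the AP-3 adaptor complex mu subunit), and the bright monomeric green fluorescent protein mGreenLantern. The automated annotation picks up the His tag (called as 8xHis), SMT3 and mGreenLantern. The short AP3M1 segment is not annotated but would fit the gap between SMT3 and the fluorescent protein. A His-tag fragment annotated downstream of mGreenLantern, before the T7 terminator, is likely residual vector sequence, though the record does not say whether it is translated.

The His tag allows metal-affinity purification, and SUMO fusions typically aid solubility and can be removed by a SUMO protease. The resulting fluorescently labelled helix peptide was deposited in connection with structural and mechanistic work on initiation of AP-3 coated vesicle formation. The specific assays it was used in are not stated in the record.
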