Features (pLannotate 1.2.2; 21 found; start..end, strand, type, name):
    209..227     +  promoter       T7 promoter: promoter for bacteriophage T7 RNA polymerase
    228..252     +  protein_bind   lac operator: The lac repressor binds to the lac operator to inhibit transcription in E. coli. This inhibition can be relieved by adding lactose or isopropyl-β-D-thiogalactopyranoside (IPTG). lac repressor encoded by lacI
    267..289     +  RBS            RBS: efficient ribosome binding site from bacteriophage T7 gene 10 (Olins and Rangwala, 1989)
    306..329     +  CDS            8xHis: 8xHis affinity tag
    339..632     +  CDS            SMT3: SMT3_YEAST - Experimental evidence at protein level: Swiss-Prot protein existence level 1. Not known; suppressor of MIF2 mutations. From Saccharomyces cerevisiae (strain ATCC 204508 / S288c) (Baker's yeast).
    687..1406    +  CDS            mGreenLantern: monomeric GFP derivative that displays exceptionally high brightness in cells (Campbell et al., 2020)
   1496..1513    +  CDS            9xHis (fragment): 9xHis affinity tag
   1523..1572    +  CDS            SET1 (fragment): solubility-enhancement tag derived from T7 phage gene 10B
   1580..1627    +  terminator     T7 terminator: transcription terminator for bacteriophage T7 RNA polymerase
   1664..2092    +  rep_origin     f1 ori (sequence partly withheld): f1 bacteriophage origin of replication; arrow indicates direction of (+) strand synthesis
   2145..2202    +  promoter       AmpR promoter (fragment): bla
   2211..3026    -  CDS            KanR: aminoglycoside phosphotransferase; aph(3')-Ia; confers resistance to kanamycin in bacteria or G418 (Geneticin®) in eukaryotes
   3148..3736    +  rep_origin     ori: high-copy-number ColE1/pMB1/pBR322/pUC origin of replication
   3922..4061    -  misc_feature   bom: basis of mobility region from pBR322
   4163..4354    -  CDS            rop: Rop protein, which maintains plasmids at low copy number; rop
   4371..4751    +  CDS            YPB1_ECOLX: Protein predicted: Swiss-Prot protein existence level 4. From Escherichia coli.
   4823..5114    -  CDS            TcR (fragment): tetracycline efflux protein; tet; confers resistance to tetracycline
   5129..5150    -  protein_bind   CAP binding site: CAP binding activates transcription in the presence of cAMP. E. coli catabolite activator protein
   5163..6245    -  CDS            lacI: lac repressor; lacI; The lac repressor binds to the lac operator to inhibit transcription in E. coli. This inhibition can be relieved by adding lactose or isopropyl-β-D-thiogalactopyranoside (IPTG).
   6246..6323    -  promoter       lacI promoter: lacI
   6331..187     -  CDS            TcR (fragment) (across the origin): tetracycline efflux protein; tet; confers resistance to tetracycline
>Addgene plasmid #217844 | MZB208 | addgene full sequence | sequence record 433004 | Addgene NGS Result
CAAGGAGATGGCGCCCAACAGTCCCCCGGCCACGGGGCCTGCCACCATACCCACGCCGAAACAAGCGCTC
ATGAGCCCGAAGTGGCGAGCCCGATCTTCCCCATCGGTGATGTCGGCGATATAGGCGCCAGCAACCGCAC
CTGTGGCGCCGGTGATGCCGGCCACGATGCGTCCGGCGTAGAGGATCGAGATCTCGATCCCGCGAAATTA
ATACGACTCACTATAGGGGAATTGTGAGCGGATAACAATTCCCCTCTAGAAATAATTTTGTTTAACTTTA
AGAAGGAGATATACATATGGGCCATCACCATCACCATCACCATCACCATCACGGCAGCATGAGCGATAGC
GAAGTGAACCAGGAAGCGAAACCGGAAGTGAAACCGGAAGTGAAACCGGAAACCCATATTAACCTGAAAG
TGAGCGATGGCAGCAGCGAAATTTTTTTTAAAATTAAAAAAACCACCCCGCTGCGTCGTCTGATGGAAGC
GTTTGCGAAACGTCAGGGCAAAGAAATGGATAGCCTGCGTTTTCTGTATGATGGCATTCGTATTCAGGCG
GATCAGACCCCGGAAGATCTGGATATGGAAGATAACGATATTATTGAAGCGCATCGTGAACAGATTGGCG
GCAAACCGCCGACCATTCTGCGCAGCGTGGTGAACAGCATTACCGGCAGCAGCGGCATGGTGAGCAAGGG
CGAGGAGCTGTTCACCGGGGTGGTGCCCATCCTGGTCGAGCTGGACGGCGACGTAAACGGCCACAAGTTC
AGCGTCCGCGGCGAGGGCGAGGGCGATGCCACCAACGGCAAGCTGACCCTGAAGTTCATCTGCACCACCG
GCAAGCTGCCCGTGCCCTGGCCCACCCTCGTGACCACCTTAGGCTACGGCGTGGCCTGCTTCGCCCGCTA
CCCCGACCACATGAAGCAGCACGACTTCTTCAAGTCCGCCATGCCCGAAGGCTACGTCCAGGAGCGCACC
ATCTCTTTCAAGGACGACGGTACCTACAAGACCCGCGCCGAGGTGAAGTTCGAGGGCGACACCCTGGTGA
ACCGCATCGTGCTGAAGGGCATCGACTTCAAGGAGGACGGCAACATCCTGGGGCACAAGCTGGAGTACAA
CTTCAACAGCCACAAGGTCTATATCACGGCCGACAAGCAGAAGAACGGCATCAAGGCTAACTTCAAGACC
CGCCACAACGTTGAGGACGGCGGCGTGCAGCTCGCCGACCACTACCAGCAGAACACCCCCATCGGCGACG
GCCCCGTGCTGCTGCCCGACAACCACTACCTGAGCCATCAGTCCAAGCTGAGCAAAGACCCCAACGAGAA
GCGCGATCACATGGTCCTGAAGGAGAGGGTGACCGCCGCCGGGATTACACATGACATGGACGAGCTGTAC
AAGTAATAAGGATCCATGGGTACCCTCGAGTGAAGACAAGCTTAGGTATTTATTCGGCGCAAAGTGCGTC
GGGTGATGCTGCCAACTTAGTCGAGCACCACCACCACCACCACTGAGATCCGGCTGCTAACAAAGCCCGA
AAGGAAGCTGAGTTGGCTGCTGCCACCGCTGAGCAATAACTAGCATAACCCCTTGGGGCCTCTAAACGGG
TCTTGAGGGGTTTTTTGCTGAAAGGAGGAACTATATCCGGATTGGCGAATGGG
[124 nt withheld, positions 1664-1787]
C
[91 nt withheld, positions 1789-1879]
A
[49 nt withheld, positions 1881-1929]
CCTTTGACGTTGGAGTCCACGTTCTTT
[37 nt withheld, positions 1957-1993]
ACCCTATCTCGGTCTATTCTTTTGATTTATAAGGGATTTTGCCGATTTCGGCCTATTGGTTAAAAAATGA
GCTGATTTAACAAAAATTTAACGCGAATTTTAACAAAATATTAACGCTTACAATTTAGGTGGCACTTTTC
GGGGAAATGTGCGCGGAACCCCTATTTGTTTATTTTTCTAAATACATTCAAATATGTATCCGCTCATGAA
TTAATTCTTAGAAAAACTCATCGAGCATCAAATGAAACTGCAATTTATTCATATCAGGATTATCAATACC
ATATTTTTGAAAAAGCCGTTTCTGTAATGAAGGAGAAAACTCACCGAGGCAGTTCCATAGGATGGCAAGA
TCCTGGTATCGGTCTGCGATTCCGACTCGTCCAACATCAATACAACCTATTAATTTCCCCTCGTCAAAAA
TAAGGTTATCAAGTGAGAAATCACCATGAGTGACGACTGAATCCGGTGAGAATGGCAAAAGTTTATGCAT
TTCTTTCCAGACTTGTTCAACAGGCCAGCCATTACGCTCGTCATCAAAATCACTCGCATCAACCAAACCG
TTATTCATTCGTGATTGCGCCTGAGCGAGACGAAATACGCGATCGCTGTTAAAAGGACAATTACAAACAG
GAATCGAATGCAACCGGCGCAGGAACACTGCCAGCGCATCAACAATATTTTCACCTGAATCAGGATATTC
TTCTAATACCTGGAATGCTGTTTTCCCGGGGATCGCAGTGGTGAGTAACCATGCATCATCAGGAGTACGG
ATAAAATGCTTGATGGTCGGAAGAGGCATAAATTCCGTCAGCCAGTTTAGTCTGACCATCTCATCTGTAA
CATCATTGGCAACGCTACCTTTGCCATGTTTCAGAAACAACTCTGGCGCATCGGGCTTCCCATACAATCG
ATAGATTGTCGCACCTGATTGCCCGACATTATCGCGAGCCCATTTATACCCATATAAATCAGCATCCATG
TTGGAATTTAATCGCGGCCTAGAGCAAGACGTTTCCCGTTGAATATGGCTCATAACACCCCTTGTATTAC
TGTTTATGTAAGCAGACAGTTTTATTGTTCATGACCAAAATCCCTTAACGTGAGTTTTCGTTCCACTGAG
CGTCAGACCCCGTAGAAAAGATCAAAGGATCTTCTTGAGATCCTTTTTTTCTGCGCGTAATCTGCTGCTT
GCAAACAAAAAAACCACCGCTACCAGCGGTGGTTTGTTTGCCGGATCAAGAGCTACCAACTCTTTTTCCG
AAGGTAACTGGCTTCAGCAGAGCGCAGATACCAAATACTGTCCTTCTAGTGTAGCCGTAGTTAGGCCACC
ACTTCAAGAACTCTGTAGCACCGCCTACATACCTCGCTCTGCTAATCCTGTTACCAGTGGCTGCTGCCAG
TGGCGATAAGTCGTGTCTTACCGGGTTGGACTCAAGACGATAGTTACCGGATAAGGCGCAGCGGTCGGGC
TGAACGGGGGGTTCGTGCACACAGCCCAGCTTGGAGCGAACGACCTACACCGAACTGAGATACCTACAGC
GTGAGCTATGAGAAAGCGCCACGCTTCCCGAAGGGAGAAAGGCGGACAGGTATCCGGTAAGCGGCAGGGT
CGGAACAGGAGAGCGCACGAGGGAGCTTCCAGGGGGAAACGCCTGGTATCTTTATAGTCCTGTCGGGTTT
CGCCACCTCTGACTTGAGCGTCGATTTTTGTGATGCTCGTCAGGGGGGCGGAGCCTATGGAAAAACGCCA
GCAACGCGGCCTTTTTACGGTTCCTGGCCTTTTGCTGGCCTTTTGCTCACATGTTCTTTCCTGCGTTATC
CCCTGATTCTGTGGATAACCGTATTACCGCCTTTGAGTGAGCTGATACCGCTCGCCGCAGCCGAACGACC
GAGCGCAGCGAGTCAGTGAGCGAGGAAGCGGAAGAGCGCCTGATGCGGTATTTTCTCCTTACGCATCTGT
GCGGTATTTCACACCGCAATGGTGCACTCTCAGTACAATCTGCTCTGATGCCGCATAGTTAAGCCAGTAT
ACACTCCGCTATCGCTACGTGACTGGGTCATGGCTGCGCCCCGACACCCGCCAACACCCGCTGACGCGCC
CTGACGGGCTTGTCTGCTCCCGGCATCCGCTTACAGACAAGCTGTGACCGTCTCCGGGAGCTGCATGTGT
CAGAGGTTTTCACCGTCATCACCGAAACGCGCGAGGCAGCTGCGGTAAAGCTCATCAGCGTGGTCGTGAA
GCGATTCACAGATGTCTGCCTGTTCATCCGCGTCCAGCTCGTTGAGTTTCTCCAGAAGCGTTAATGTCTG
GCTTCTGATAAAGCGGGCCATGTTAAGGGCGGTTTTTTCCTGTTTGGTCACTGATGCCTCCGTGTAAGGG
GGATTTCTGTTCATGGGGGTAATGATACCGATGAAACGAGAGAGGATGCTCACGATACGGGTTACTGATG
ATGAACATGCCCGGTTACTGGAACGTTGTGAGGGTAAACAACTGGCGGTATGGATGCGGCGGGACCAGAG
AAAAATCACTCAGGGTCAATGCCAGCGCTTCGTTAATACAGATGTAGGTGTTCCACAGGGTAGCCAGCAG
CATCCTGCGATGCAGATCCGGAACATAATGGTGCAGGGCGCTGACTTCCGCGTTTCCAGACTTTACGAAA
CACGGAAACCGAAGACCATTCATGTTGTTGCTCAGGTCGCAGACGTTTTGCAGCAGCAGTCGCTTCACGT
TCGCTCGCGTATCGGTGATTCATTCTGCTAACCAGTAAGGCAACCCCGCCAGCCTAGCCGGGTCCTCAAC
GACAGGAGCACGATCATGCGCACCCGTGGGGCCGCCATGCCGGCGATAATGGCCTGCTTCTCGCCGAAAC
GTTTGGTGGCGGGACCAGTGACGAAGGCTTGAGCGAGGGCGTGCAAGATTCCGAATACCGCAAGCGACAG
GCCGATCATCGTCGCGCTCCAGCGAAAGCGGTCCTCGCCGAAAATGACCCAGAGCGCTGCCGGCACCTGT
CCTACGAGTTGCATGATAAAGAAGACAGTCATAAGTGCGGCGACGATAGTCATGCCCCGCGCCCACCGGA
AGGAGCTGACTGGGTTGAAGGCTCTCAAGGGCATCGGTCGAGATCCCGGTGCCTAATGAGTGAGCTAACT
TACATTAATTGCGTTGCGCTCACTGCCCGCTTTCCAGTCGGGAAACCTGTCGTGCCAGCTGCATTAATGA
ATCGGCCAACGCGCGGGGAGAGGCGGTTTGCGTATTGGGCGCCAGGGTGGTTTTTCTTTTCACCAGTGAG
ACGGGCAACAGCTGATTGCCCTTCACCGCCTGGCCCTGAGAGAGTTGCAGCAAGCGGTCCACGCTGGTTT
GCCCCAGCAGGCGAAAATCCTGTTTGATGGTGGTTAACGGCGGGATATAACATGAGCTGTCTTCGGTATC
GTCGTATCCCACTACCGAGATATCCGCACCAACGCGCAGCCCGGACTCGGTAATGGCGCGCATTGCGCCC
AGCGCCATCTGATCGTTGGCAACCAGCATCGCAGTGGGAACGATGCCCTCATTCAGCATTTGCATGGTTT
GTTGAAAACCGGACATGGCACTCCAGTCGCCTTCCCGTTCCGCTATCGGCTGAATTTGATTGCGAGTGAG
ATATTTATGCCAGCCAGCCAGACGCAGACGCGCCGAGACAGAACTTAATGGGCCCGCTAACAGCGCGATT
TGCTGGTGACCCAATGCGACCAGATGCTCCACGCCCAGTCGCGTACCGTCTTCATGGGAGAAAATAATAC
TGTTGATGGGTGTCTGGTCAGAGACATCAAGAAATAACGCCGGAACATTAGTGCAGGCAGCTTCCACAGC
AATGGCATCCTGGTCATCCAGCGGATAGTTAATGATCAGCCCACTGACGCGTTGCGCGAGAAGATTGTGC
ACCGCCGCTTTACAGGCTTCGACGCCGCTTCGTTCTACCATCGACACCACCACGCTGGCACCCAGTTGAT
CGGCGCGAGATTTAATCGCCGCGACAATTTGCGACGGCGCGTGCAGGGCCAGACTGGAGGTGGCAACGCC
AATCAGCAACGACTGTTTGCCCGCCAGTTGTTGTGCCACGCGGTTGGGAATGTAATTCAGCTCCGCCATC
GCCGCTTCCACTTTTTCCCGCGTTTTCGCAGAAACGTGGCTGGCCTGGTTCACCACGCGGGAAACGGTCT
GATAAGAGACACCGGCATACTCTGCGACATCGTATAACGTTACTGGTTTCACATTCACCACCCTGAATTG
ACTCTCTTCCGGGCGCTATCATGCCATACCGCGAAAGGTTTTGCGCCATTCGATGGTGTCCGGGATCTCG
ACGCTCTCCCTTATGCGACTCCTGCATTAGGAAGCAGCCCAGTAGTAGGTTGAGGCCGTTGAGCACCGCC
GCCGCAAGGAATGGTGCATG
